>Addgene plasmid #242032 | phTERT-cp PS Intein tTA | addgene full sequence | sequence record 483130 | Addgene NGS Result
TCATCAGCTTTTCAAAGACACACTAACTGCACCCATAATACTGGGGTGTCTTCTGGGTATCAGCGATCTT
CATTGAATGCCGGGAGGCGTTTCCTCGCCATGCACATGGTGTTAATTACTCCAGCATAATCTTCTGCTTC
CATTTCTTCTCTTCCCTCTTTTAAAATTGTGTTTTCTATGTTGGCTTCTCTGCAGAGAACCAGTGTAAGC
TACAACTTAACTTTTGTTGGAACAAATTTTCCAAACCGCCCCTTTGCCCTAGTGGCAGAGACAATTCACA
AACACAGCCCTTTAAAAAGGCTTAGGGATCACTAAGGGGATTTCTAGAAGAGCGACCCGTAATCCTAAGT
ATTTACAAGACGAGGCTAACCTCCAGCGAGCGTGACAGCCCAGGGAGGGTGCGAGGCCTGTTCAAATGCT
AGCTCCATAAATAAAGCAATTTCCTCCGGCAGTTTCTGAAAGTAGGAAAGGTTACATTTAAGGTTGCGTT
TGTTAGCATTTCAGTGTTTGCCGACCTCAGCTACAGCATCCCTGCAAGGCCTCGGGAGACCCAGAAGTTT
CTCGCCCCTTAGATCCAAACTTGAGCAACCCGGAGTCTGGATTCCTGGGAAGTCCTCAGCTGTCCTGCGG
TTGTGCCGGGGCCCCAGGTCTGGAGGGGACCAGTGGCCGTGTGGCTTCTACTGCTGGGCTGGAAGTCGGG
CCTCCTAGCTCTGCAGTCCGAGGCTTGGAGCCAGGTGCCTGGACCCCGAGGCTGCCCTCCACCCTGTGCG
GGCGGGATGTGACCAGATGTTGGCCTCATCTGCCAGACAGAGTGCCGGGGCCCAGGGTCAAGGCCGTTGT
GGCTGGTGTGAGGCGCCCGGTGCGCGGCCAGCAGGAGCGCCTGGCTCCATTTCCCACCCTTTCTCGACGG
GACCGCCCCGGTGGGTGATTAACAGATTTGGGGTGGTTTGCTCATGGTGGGGACCCCTCGCCGCCTGAGA
ACCTGCAAAGAGAAATGACGGGCCTGTGTCAAGGAGCCCAAGTCGCGGGGAAGTGTTGCAGGGAGGCACT
CCGGGAGGTCCCGCGTGCCCGTCCAGGGAGCAATGCGTCCTCGGGTTCGTCCCCAGCCGCGTCTACGCGC
CTCCGTCCTCCCCTTCACGTCCGGCATTCGTGGTGCCCGGAGCCCGACGCCCCGCGTCCGGACCTGGAGG
CAGCCCTGGGTCTCCGGATCAGGCCAGCGGCCAAAGGGTCGCCGCACGCACCTGTTCCCAGGGCCTCCAC
ATCATGGCCCCTCCCTCGGGTTACCCCACAGCCTAGGCCGATTCGACCTCTCTCCGCTGGGGCCCTCGCT
GGCGTCCCTGCACCCTGGGAGCGCGAGCGGCGCGCGGGCGGGGAAGCGCGGCCCAGACCCCCGGGTCCGC
CCGGAGCAGCTGCGCTGTCGGGGCCAGGCCGGGCTCCCAGTGGATTCGCGGGCACAGACGCCCAGGACCG
CGCTTCCCACGTGGCGGAGGGACTGGGGACCCGGGCACCCGTCCTGCCCCTTCACCTTCCAGCTCCGCCT
CCTCCGCGCGGACCCCGCCCCGTCCCGACCCCTCCCGGGTCCCCGGCCCAGCCCCCTCCGGGCCCTCCCA
GCCCCTCCCCTTCCTTTCCGCGGCCCCGCCCTCTCCTCGCGGCGCGAGTTTAGAGCTGGTTTAGTGAACC
GTCAGATCCGCTAGCACCATGGCTGGAGACATGAGAGCTGCCAACCTTTGGCCAAGCCCGCTCATGATCA
AACGCTCTAAGAAGAACAGCCTGGCCTTGTCCCTGACGGCCGACCAGATGGTCAGTGCCTTGTTGGATGC
TGAGCCCCCCATACTCTATTCCGAGTATGATCCTACCAGACCCTTCAGTGAAGCTTCGATGATGGGCTTA
CTGACCAACCTGGCAGACAGGGAGCTGGTTCACATGATCAACTGGGCGAAGAGGGTGCCAGGCTTTGTGG
ATTTGACCCTCCATGATCAGGTCCACCTTCTAGAATGTGCCTGGCTAGAGATCCTGATGATTGGTCTCGT
CTGGCGCTCCATGGAGCACCCAGTGAAGCTACTGTTTGCTCCTAACTTGCTCTTGGACAGGAACCAGGGA
AAATGTGTAGAGGGCATGGTGGAGATCTTCGACATGCTGCTGGCTACATCATCTCGGTTCCGCATGATGA
ATCTGCAGGGAGAGGAGTTTGTGTGCCTCAAATCTATTATTTTGCTTAATTCTGGAGTGTACACATTTCT
GTCCAGCACCCTGAAGTCTCTGGAAGAGAAGGACCATATCCACCGAGTCCTGGACAAGATCACAGACACT
TTGATCCACCTGATGGCCAAGGCAGGCCTGACCCTGCAGCAGCAGCACCAGCGGCTGGCCCAGCTCCTCC
TCATCCTCTCCCACATCAGGCACATGAGTAACAAAGGCATGGAGCATCTGTACAGCATGAAGTGCAAGAA
CGTGGTGCCCCTCTATGACCTGCTGCTGGAGGCGGCGGACGCCCACCGCCTACATGCGCCCACTAGCCGT
GGAGGGGCATCCGTGGAGGAGACGGACCAAAGCCACTTGGCCACTGCGGGCTCTACTTCATCGCATTCCT
TGCAAAAGTATTACATCACGGGGGAGGCAGAGGGTTTCCCTGCCACAGCTGGGGGTGGTGGATCAGGAGG
TGGTGGATCAGGAGGAGGTGGTTCTGGTGGAGGAGGTTCTACCGGTGAAATGATGCTGAAAAAAATCCTG
AAAATCGAGGAACTGGATGAACGCGGTACCGGCAGCGGAGGTCATACCTTGTATGCGCCGGGGGGTTATG
ACATCATGGGTTACCTCATACAGATCATGAATAGGCCGAACCCACAAGTGGAACTCGGACCCGTCGATAC
CTCCTGCGCTCTCATTCTGTGTGACCTTAAGCAGAAGGATACCCCTATCGTGTACGCCTCCGAGGCATTT
CTGTACATGACAGGGTACTCGAACGCCGAAGTGCTGGGACGGAACTGCCGCTTCCTGCAAAGCCCGGATG
GAATGGTGAAGCCTAAGTCAACCCGCAAATACGTGGACTCCAACACTATCAACACCATGCGCAAGGCCAT
TGACCGCAATGCTGAGGTGCAAGTGGAAGTGGTGAACTTCAAGAAGAATGGACAGCGCTTCGTCAACTTC
CTGACTATGATCCCCGTGCGCGACGAGACCGGCGAATATCGGTACAGCATGGGGTTTCAGTGTGAGACAG
AGGGCGGCTCAGGAGGCAGCGGCGGTTCTGGAGGTTCCGGTGGCGGCTCAGGAGGTAGCGGAGGGTCTCA
CACTCTTTACGCCCCTGGAGGATACGACATTATGGGATATTTGATTCAGATTATGAACCGCCCAAACCCT
CAGGTCGAACTGGGGCCTGTGGACACGTCATGTGCCCTGATCCTGTGCGATCTGAAGCAAAAGGACACTC
CGATTGTCTACGCCTCGGAAGCCTTCTTGTATATGACCGGATACAGCAATGCAGAGGTGCTCGGTAGGAA
CTGCAGATTCCTGCAGTCCCCCGACGGGATGGTGAAACCAAAGTCCACTCGCAAATATGTGGACTCGAAC
ACGATCAATACAATGCGGAAGGCCATCGACCGGAACGCCGAGGTCCAGGTGGAGGTGGTCAACTTTAAGA
AGAACGGCCAGCGGTTCGTGAACTTTCTCACCATGATTCCGGTCCGGGATGAAACCGGAGAGTACAGATA
CTCCATGGGATTCCAGTGCGAAACCGAAGGGTCAGGATCCGAACTGATTGATATTGAAGTTAGCGGTAAC
CACCTGTTCTATGCCAATGATATTCTGACCCATAATAGCTCGAGCTCTAGATTAGATAAAAGTAAAGTGA
TTAACAGCGCATTAGAGCTGCTTAATGAGGTCGGAATCGAAGGTTTAACAACCCGTAAACTCGCCCAGAA
GCTAGGTGTAGAGCAGCCTACATTGTATTGGCATGTAAAAAATAAGCGGGCTTTGCTCGACGCCTTAGCC
ATTGAGATGTTAGATAGGCACCATACTCACTTTTGCCCTTTAGAAGGGGAAAGCTGGCAAGATTTTTTAC
GTAATAACGCTAAAAGTTTTAGATGTGCTTTACTAAGTCATCGCGATGGAGCAAAAGTACATTTAGGTAC
ACGGCCTACAGAAAAACAGTATGAAACTCTCGAAAATCAATTAGCCTTTTTATGCCAACAAGGTTTTTCA
CTAGAGAATGCATTATATGCACTCAGCGCTGTGGGGCATTTTACTTTAGGTTGCGTATTGGAAGATCAAG
AGCATCAAGTCGCTAAAGAAGAAAGGGAAACACCTACTACTGATAGTATGCCGCCATTATTACGACAAGC
TATCGAATTATTTGATCACCAAGGTGCAGAGCCAGCCTTCTTATTCGGCCTTGAATTGATCATATGCGGA
TTAGAAAAACAACTTAAATGTGAAAGTGGGTCCGCGTACAGCCGCGCGCGTACGAAAAACAATTACGGGT
CTACCATCGAGGGCCTGCTCGATCTCCCGGACGACGACGCCCCCGAAGAGGCGGGGCTGGCGGCTCCGCG
CCTGTCCTTTCTCCCCGCGGGACACACGCGCAGACTGTCGACGGCCCCCCCGACCGATGTCAGCCTGGGG
GACGAGCTCCACTTAGACGGCGAGGACGTGGCGATGGCGCATGCCGACGCGCTAGACGATTTCGATCTGG
ACATGTTGGGGGACGGGGATTCCCCGGGTCCGGGATTTACCCCCCACGACTCCGCCCCCTACGGCGCTCT
GGATATGGCCGACTTCGAGTTTGAGCAGATGTTTACCGATGCCCTTGGAATTGACGAGTACGGTGGGACT
AGTGGAGGGTCAGGGGCTGGAGGGTCGGGGGCAGGCGGTTCGGGAGCCGGAGGATCTGGAGGGGGTGGTT
CGGGTGGTGGTGGTAGCGGCTACTGCCTGGACCTGAAGACCCAGGTGCAGACCCCCCAGGGCATGAAGGA
GATCAGCAACATCCAGGTGGGCGACCTGGTGCTGAGCAACACCGGCTACAACGAGGTGCTGAACGTGTTC
CCCAAGAGCAAGAAGAAGAGCTACAAGATCACCCTGGAGGACGGCAAGGAGATCATCTGCAGCGAGGAGC
ACCTGTTCCCCACCCAGACCGGCGAGATGAACATCAGCGGCGGCCTGAAGGAGGGCATGTGCCTGTACGT
GAAGGGCGGCTCCGGAGGAGGTAGTGGCGGAGGGAGTGGTGGGAGTGGCTCTGGTTCAGGCAGTGGTTCT
GCAGGCGATATGCGGGCCGCTAATTTGTGGCCTTCTCCTTTGATGATTAAGAGAAGTAAAAAAAATTCCT
TGGCTCTGAGCTTGACCGCTGATCAAATGGTGTCCGCTCTCCTCGACGCCGAACCTCCTATCTTGTACAG
CGAATACGACCCCACACGGCCATTTAGCGAGGCCTCAATGATGGGACTGCTTACAAATCTCGCTGATAGA
GAACTCGTGCATATGATTAATTGGGCCAAACGGGTCCCCGGATTCGTCGACCTGACTCTGCATGACCAAG
TGCATCTCTTGGAGTGCGCATGGCTGGAAATTCTCATGATCGGCCTGGTGTGGCGGAGCATGGAACATCC
TGTCAAACTGCTCTTCGCCCCCAATCTGCTGCTGGATCGGAATCAAGGCAAGTGCGTGGAAGGAATGGTC
GAAATTTTTGATATGCTCCTCGCCACCAGCAGCAGGTTTAGAATGATGAACCTCCAAGGCGAAGAGTTCG
TCTGTCTGAAGAGCATCATCCTGCTGAACAGCGGGGTCTATACCTTCCTAAGTAGTACATTAAAAAGTTT
GGAGGAAAAAGATCACATTCATCGGGTGCTCGATAAAATTACCGATACCCTAATTCATCTCATGGCTAAA
GCCGGACTCACACTCCAACAACAACATCAAAGACTCGCTCAACTGTTACTGATTCTGAGCCATATTAGAC
ATATGAGCAATAAGGGAATGGAACACCTCTATTCCATGAAATGTAAAAATGTCGTCCCTCTGTACGATCT
CCTCCTCGAAGCCGCCGATGCTCATAGGCTGCACGCCCCTACCTCCAGAGGCGGAGCCAGCGTCGAAGAA
ACCGATCAGTCCCATCTGGCTACCGCCGGAAGCACCTCCAGCCACAGCCTTCAGAAATACTATATTACCG
GCGAAGCCGAAGGCTTTCCCGCTACCGCCGAATTCGGTAGCGGCGAGGGCAGAGGAAGTCTGCTAACATG
CGGTGATGTCGAGGAGAATCCTGGCCCAATGGTGAGCAAGGGCGAGGAGGATAACATGGCCATCATCAAG
GAGTTCATGCGCTTCAAGGTGCACATGGAGGGCTCCGTGAACGGCCACGAGTTCGAGATCGAGGGCGAGG
GCGAGGGCCGCCCCTACGAGGGCACCCAGACCGCCAAGCTGAAGGTGACCAAGGGTGGCCCCCTGCCCTT
CGCCTGGGACATCCTGTCCCCTCAGTTCATGTACGGCTCCAAGGCCTACGTGAAGCACCCCGCCGACATC
CCCGACTACTTGAAGCTGTCCTTCCCCGAGGGCTTCAAGTGGGAGCGCGTGATGAACTTCGAGGACGGCG
GCGTGGTGACCGTGACCCAGGACTCCTCCCTGCAGGACGGCGAGTTCATCTACAAGGTGAAGCTGCGCGG
CACCAACTTCCCCTCCGACGGCCCCGTAATGCAGAAGAAGACCATGGGCTGGGAGGCCTCCTCCGAGCGG
ATGTACCCCGAGGACGGCGCCCTGAAGGGCGAGATCAAGCAGAGGCTGAAGCTGAAGGACGGCGGCCACT
ACGACGCTGAGGTCAAGACCACCTACAAGGCCAAGAAGCCCGTGCAGCTGCCCGGCGCCTACAACGTCAA
CATCAAGTTGGACATCACCTCCCACAACGAGGACTACACCATCGTGGAACAGTACGAACGCGCCGAGGGC
CGCCACTCCACCGGCGGCATGGACGAGCTGTACAAGTAAAGCGGCCGCGACTCTAGATCATAATCAGCCA
TACCACATTTGTAGAGGTTTTACTTGCTTTAAAAAACCTCCCACACCTCCCCCTGAACCTGAAACATAAA
ATGAATGCAATTGTTGTTGTTAACTTGTTTATTGCAGCTTATAATGGTTACAAATAAAGCAATAGCATCA
CAAATTTCACAAATAAAGCATTTTTTTCACTGCATTCTAGTTGTGGTTTGTCCAAACTCATCAATGTATC
TTAAGGCGTAAATTGTAAGCGTTAATATTTTGTTAAAATTCGCGTTAAATTTTTGTTAAATCAGCTCATT
TTTTAACCAATAGGCCGAAATCGGCAAAATCCCTTATAAATCAAAAGAATAGACCGAGATAGGGT
[37 nt withheld, positions 7346-7382]
AAAGAACGTGGACTCCAACGTCAAAGG
[49 nt withheld, positions 7410-7458]
T
[91 nt withheld, positions 7460-7550]
G
[124 nt withheld, positions 7552-7675]
CAGGTGGCACTTTTCGGGGAAATGTGCGCGGAACCCCTATTTGTTTATTTTTCTAAATACATTCAAATAT
GTATCCGCTCATGAGACAATAACCCTGATAAATGCTTCAATAATATTGAAAAAGGAAGAGTCCTGAGGCG
GAAAGAACCAGCTGTGGAATGTGTGTCAGTTAGGGTGTGGAAAGTCCCCAGGCTCCCCAGCAGGCAGAAG
TATGCAAAGCATGCATCTCAATTAGTCAGCAACCAGGTGTGGAAAGTCCCCAGGCTCCCCAGCAGGCAGA
AGTATGCAAAGCATGCATCTCAATTAGTCAGCAACCATAGTCCCGCCCCTAACTCCGCCCATCCCGCCCC
TAACTCCGCCCAGTTCCGCCCATTCTCCGCCCCATGGCTGACTAATTTTTTTTATTTATGCAGAGGCCGA
GGCCGCCTCGGCCTCTGAGCTATTCCAGAAGTAGTGAGGAGGCTTTTTTGGAGGCCTAGGCTTTTGCAAA
GATCGATCAAGAGACAGGATGAGGATCGTTTCGCATGATTGAACAAGATGGATTGCACGCAGGTTCTCCG
GCCGCTTGGGTGGAGAGGCTATTCGGCTATGACTGGGCACAACAGACAATCGGCTGCTCTGATGCCGCCG
TGTTCCGGCTGTCAGCGCAGGGGCGCCCGGTTCTTTTTGTCAAGACCGACCTGTCCGGTGCCCTGAATGA
ACTGCAAGACGAGGCAGCGCGGCTATCGTGGCTGGCCACGACGGGCGTTCCTTGCGCAGCTGTGCTCGAC
GTTGTCACTGAAGCGGGAAGGGACTGGCTGCTATTGGGCGAAGTGCCGGGGCAGGATCTCCTGTCATCTC
ACCTTGCTCCTGCCGAGAAAGTATCCATCATGGCTGATGCAATGCGGCGGCTGCATACGCTTGATCCGGC
TACCTGCCCATTCGACCACCAAGCGAAACATCGCATCGAGCGAGCACGTACTCGGATGGAAGCCGGTCTT
GTCGATCAGGATGATCTGGACGAAGAGCATCAGGGGCTCGCGCCAGCCGAACTGTTCGCCAGGCTCAAGG
CGAGCATGCCCGACGGCGAGGATCTCGTCGTGACCCATGGCGATGCCTGCTTGCCGAATATCATGGTGGA
AAATGGCCGCTTTTCTGGATTCATCGACTGTGGCCGGCTGGGTGTGGCGGACCGCTATCAGGACATAGCG
TTGGCTACCCGTGATATTGCTGAAGAGCTTGGCGGCGAATGGGCTGACCGCTTCCTCGTGCTTTACGGTA
TCGCCGCTCCCGATTCGCAGCGCATCGCCTTCTATCGCCTTCTTGACGAGTTCTTCTGAGCGGGACTCTG
GGGTTCGAAATGACCGACCAAGCGACGCCCAACCTGCCATCACGAGATTTCGATTCCACCGCCGCCTTCT
ATGAAAGGTTGGGCTTCGGAATCGTTTTCCGGGACGCCGGCTGGATGATCCTCCAGCGCGGGGATCTCAT
GCTGGAGTTCTTCGCCCACCCTAGGGGGAGGCTAACTGAAACACGGAAGGAGACAATACCGGAAGGAACC
CGCGCTATGACGGCAATAAAAAGACAGAATAAAACGCACGGTGTTGGGTCGTTTGTTCATAAACGCGGGG
TTCGGTCCCAGGGCTGGCACTCTGTCGATACCCCACCGAGACCCCATTGGGGCCAATACGCCCGCGTTTC
TTCCTTTTCCCCACCCCACCCCCCAAGTTCGGGTGAAGGCCCAGGGCTCGCAGCCAACGTCGGGGCGGCA
GGCCCTGCCATAGCCTCAGGTTACTCATATATACTTTAGATTGATTTAAAACTTCATTTTTAATTTAAAA
GGATCTAGGTGAAGATCCTTTTTGATAATCTCATGACCAAAATCCCTTAACGTGAGTTTTCGTTCCACTG
AGCGTCAGACCCCGTAGAAAAGATCAAAGGATCTTCTTGAGATCCTTTTTTTCTGCGCGTAATCTGCTGC
TTGCAAACAAAAAAACCACCGCTACCAGCGGTGGTTTGTTTGCCGGATCAAGAGCTACCAACTCTTTTTC
CGAAGGTAACTGGCTTCAGCAGAGCGCAGATACCAAATACTGTTCTTCTAGTGTAGCCGTAGTTAGGCCA
CCACTTCAAGAACTCTGTAGCACCGCCTACATACCTCGCTCTGCTAATCCTGTTACCAGTGGCTGCTGCC
AGTGGCGATAAGTCGTGTCTTACCGGGTTGGACTCAAGACGATAGTTACCGGATAAGGCGCAGCGGTCGG
GCTGAACGGGGGGTTCGTGCACACAGCCCAGCTTGGAGCGAACGACCTACACCGAACTGAGATACCTACA
GCGTGAGCTATGAGAAAGCGCCACGCTTCCCGAAGGGAGAAAGGCGGACAGGTATCCGGTAAGCGGCAGG
GTCGGAACAGGAGAGCGCACGAGGGAGCTTCCAGGGGGAAACGCCTGGTATCTTTATAGTCCTGTCGGGT
TTCGCCACCTCTGACTTGAGCGTCGATTTTTGTGATGCTCGTCAGGGGGGCGGAGCCTATGGAAAAACGC
CAGCAACGCGGCCTTTTTACGGTTCCTGGCCTTTTGCTGGCCTTTTGCTCACATGTTCTTTCCTGCGTTA
TCCCCTGATTCTGTGGATAACCGTATTACCGCCATGCATTAGTTATTAAT
Features (pLannotate 1.2.2; 17 found; start..end, strand, type, name):
   1662..1688    +  promoter       tight TRE promoter (fragment): Tet-responsive promoter PTight, consisting of seven tet operator sequences followed by the minimal CMV promoter
   1702..2637    +  CDS            ERT2: mutated ligand-binding domain of the human estrogen receptor (Feil et al., 1997)
   3289..3738    +  CDS            pMag: "positive Magnet" variant of an N-terminally truncated Vivid (VVD) blue light photoreceptor from Neurospora crassa (Kawano et al., 2015) rapidly heterodimerizes with nMagHigh1 upon blue light irradiation to form a complex with slow switch-off kinetics
   3826..4442    +  CDS            TetR (fragment): tetracycline repressor TetR; tetR from transposon Tn10; TetR binds to the tetracycline operator tetO to inhibit transcription. This inhibition can be relieved by adding tetracycline or doxycycline.
   4594..4827    +  CDS            VP16 AD: transcriptional activation domain of herpes simplex virus protein VP16 (Triezenberg et al., 1988; Cousens et al., 1989); UL48
   5251..6186    +  CDS            ESR1 (fragment): ESR1_HUMAN - Also known as ESR, NR3A1. Experimental evidence at protein level: Swiss-Prot protein existence level 1. [Isoform 3]: Involved in activation of NOS3 and endothelial nitric oxide production (PubMed:21937726). Isoforms lacking one or several functional domains are thought to modulate transcriptional activity by competitive ligand or DNA binding and/or heterodimerization with the full-length receptor (PubMed:10970861). Binds to ERE and inhibits isoform 1 (PubMed:10970861). From Homo sapiens (Human).
   6259..6966    +  CDS            mCherry: mCherry is a basic (constitutively fluorescent) red fluorescent protein published in 2004, derived from Discosoma sp.. It is reported to be a very rapidly-maturing monomer with low acid sensitivity.
   6986..7069    +  CDS            large T antigen (fragment): large T antigen from SV40 (simian virus 40)
   7092..7213    +  polyA_signal   SV40 poly(A) signal: SV40 polyadenylation signal
   7247..7675    -  rep_origin     f1 ori (sequence partly withheld): f1 bacteriophage origin of replication; arrow indicates direction of (+) strand synthesis
   7702..7806    +  promoter       AmpR promoter: bla
   7808..8165    +  promoter       SV40 promoter: SV40 enhancer and early promoter
   8200..8994    +  CDS            NeoR/KanR: aminoglycoside phosphotransferase from Tn5; aph(3')-II (or nptII); confers resistance to neomycin, kanamycin, and G418 (Geneticin®)
   9015..9167    +  CDS            ble (fragment): BLE_KLEPN - Experimental evidence at protein level: Swiss-Prot protein existence level 1. Binding protein with a strong affinity to the bleomycin family of antibiotics. Binds to CL990; an antimitotic-antibiotic compound. From Klebsiella pneumoniae.
   9226..9273    +  polyA_signal   HSV TK poly(A) signal: herpes simplex virus thymidine kinase polyadenylation signal (Cole and Stacy, 1985)
   9364..9380    -  polyA_signal   bGH poly(A) signal (fragment): bovine growth hormone polyadenylation signal
   9602..10190   +  rep_origin     ori: high-copy-number ColE1/pMB1/pBR322/pUC origin of replication
