[The description below was written by a language model from this plasmid's Addgene catalogue record and pLannotate feature annotations shown in this document.]
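Description:
phTERT-cp PS Intein tTA is a mammalian expression plasmid built on the mEGFP-N1 backbone, in which the original CMV promoter was replaced with the human telomerase reverse transcriptase (hTERT) promoter amplified from HeLa genomic DNA. It is propagated in E. coli from a high-copy ColE1/pUC-type origin under kanamycin selection. The NeoR/KanR gene sits behind tandem bacterial (bla) and SV40 early promoters with an HSV TK polyadenylation signal, so it can also confer G418 resistance in mammalian cells. An f1 origin is also present.

The synthetic insert, cloned between NheI and NotI, encodes a circularly permuted photoswitchable intein caging the tetracycline-controlled transactivator tTA. According to the recorded architecture, the fusion reads ERT2, a first C-intein segment, two Vivid (VVD) blue-light photoreceptor domains joined by linkers, a second C-intein segment, tTA (TetR fused to the VP16 activation domain), the N-intein and a second ERT2. The flanking ERT2 domains are mutated estrogen receptor ligand-binding domains, commonly used to restrain a fusion protein until 4-hydroxytamoxifen is supplied. The associated publication's title indicates that the design serves light-controlled protein cleavage, here presumably freeing tTA to activate Tet-responsive promoters, although the record does not detail the mechanism.

The feature table detects ERT2, one VVD-derived domain (annotated as pMag), TetR, VP16 and the second ERT2 (called as ESR1). It also shows an mCherry coding sequence and a short SV40 large T antigen fragment, probably a nuclear localisation signal, upstream of the SV40 poly(A) signal; neither is mentioned in the catalogue description. The hTERT promoter, which is typically active in telomerase-positive cells such as many tumour cells, is not annotated, nor are the intein segments.
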