Addgene plasmid #242032: phTERT-cp PS Intein tTA
Depositing lab: Vladislav Verkhusha. Publication: Photoswitchable intein for light control of covalent protein binding and cleavage. Baloban M, Manoilov KY, Karasev MM, Verkhusha VV, Shcherbakova DM. Nat Commun. 2025 Sep 11;16(1):8263. doi: 10.1038/s41467-025-63595-9. PubMed 40935816.
Backbone
  Vector backbone: mEGFP-N1
  Backbone size w/o insert (bp): 5040
  Vector type: Mammalian Expression
Growth in bacteria
  Bacterial resistance: Kanamycin, 50 μg/mL
  Growth temperature: 37°C
  Growth strain: DH5alpha
  Copy number: High Copy
Gene/Insert
  Gene/Insert name: Cp PS Intein tTA (alt name: ERT2-Linker-IntC1-Linker 1-VVD-Linker 2-VVD-Linker 3-IntC2-SSS-tTA-Linker-SGY-IntN-Linker-ERT2)
  Species: Synthetic
  Insert size (bp): 5275
  Mutation: The CMV promoter was replaced with the hTERT promoter, which was amplified from the genome of HeLa cells, in the original vector.
  Promoter: hTERT
  Cloning method: Restriction Enzyme; 5′ cloning site NheI (not destroyed); 3′ cloning site NotI (not destroyed)
  Sequencing primers: 5′ pBR322ori-F; 3′ SV40pA-R
Terms and licenses: Academic/Nonprofit Terms; Industry Terms: Not Available to Industry
How to cite: phTERT-cp PS Intein tTA was a gift from Vladislav Verkhusha (Addgene plasmid # 242032 ; http://n2t.net/addgene:242032 ; RRID:Addgene_242032)
